>Addgene plasmid #60649 | pcDNA3.1(+) CircRNA Mini Vector-ZKSCAN1 nt 548-1047 | depositor full sequence | sequence record 97446 | pcDNA3.1(+) CircRNA Mini Vector-ZKSCAN1 nt 548-1047 sequence 6068 bps
GACGGATCGGGAGATCTCCCGATCCCCTATGGTGCACTCTCAGTACAATCTGCTCTGATGCCGCATAGTT
AAGCCAGTATCTGCTCCCTGCTTGTGTGTTGGAGGTCGCTGAGTAGTGCGCGAGCAAAATTTAAGCTACA
ACAAGGCAAGGCTTGACCGACAATTGCATGAAGAATCTGCTTAGGGTTAGGCGTTTTGCGCTGCTTCGCG
ATGTACGGGCCAGATATACGCGTTGACATTGATTATTGACTAGTTATTAATAGTAATCAATTACGGGGTC
ATTAGTTCATAGCCCATATATGGAGTTCCGCGTTACATAACTTACGGTAAATGGCCCGCCTGGCTGACCG
CCCAACGACCCCCGCCCATTGACGTCAATAATGACGTATGTTCCCATAGTAACGCCAATAGGGACTTTCC
ATTGACGTCAATGGGTGGAGTATTTACGGTAAACTGCCCACTTGGCAGTACATCAAGTGTATCATATGCC
AAGTACGCCCCCTATTGACGTCAATGACGGTAAATGGCCCGCCTGGCATTATGCCCAGTACATGACCTTA
TGGGACTTTCCTACTTGGCAGTACATCTACGTATTAGTCATCGCTATTACCATGGTGATGCGGTTTTGGC
AGTACATCAATGGGCGTGGATAGCGGTTTGACTCACGGGGATTTCCAAGTCTCCACCCCATTGACGTCAA
TGGGAGTTTGTTTTGGCACCAAAATCAACGGGACTTTCCAAAATGTCGTAACAACTCCGCCCCATTGACG
CAAATGGGCGGTAGGCGTGTACGGTGGGAGGTCTATATAAGCAGAGCTCTCTGGCTAACTAGAGAACCCA
CTGCTTACTGGCTTATCGAAATTAATACGACTCACTATAGGGAGACCCAAGCTGGCTAGCGTTTAAACTT
AAGCTTGGTACCGAGCTCGGATCCACTAGTCCAGTGTGGTGGAATTCAAAGTGCTGAGATTACAGGCGTG
AGCCACCACCCCCGGCCCACTTTTTGTAAAGGTACGTACTAATGACTTTTTTTTTATACTTCAGGATATC
GAATAGTAAAGAAACACATCATAAAACCTCCCAGGACATAAAGGTGAGCACAGACCCTGTTTGGATCAAG
TCAGTTCCTGGAGCCTGAATGATGACTGCTGAATCACGGGAAGCCACGGGTCTGTCCCCACAGGCTGCAC
AGGAGAAGGATGGTATCGTAATAGTGAAGGTGGAAGAGGAAGATGAGGAAGACCACATGTGGGGGCAGGA
TTCCACCCTACAGGACACGCCTCCTCCAGACCCAGAGATATTCCGCCAACGCTTCAGGCGCTTCTGTTAC
CAGAACACTTTTGGGCCCCGAGAGGCTCTCAGTCGGCTGAAGGAACTTTGTCATCAGTGGCTGCGGCCAG
AAATAAACACCAAGGAACAGATCCTGGAGCTTCTGGTGCTAGAGCAGTTTCTTTCCATCCTGCCCAAGGA
GCTCCAGGTCTGGCTGCAGGAATACCGCCCCGATAGTGGAGAGGAGGCCGTGACCCTTCTAGAAGACTTG
GAGCTTGATTCCGCGGAGGTAAGAAGCAAGGAAAAGAATTAGGCTCGGCACGGTAGCTCACACCTGTAAT
CCCAGCAGCGGCCGCTCGAGTCTAGAGGGCCCGTTTAAACCCGCTGATCAGCCTCGACTGTGCCTTCTAG
TTGCCAGCCATCTGTTGTTTGCCCCTCCCCCGTGCCTTCCTTGACCCTGGAAGGTGCCACTCCCACTGTC
CTTTCCTAATAAAATGAGGAAATTGCATCGCATTGTCTGAGTAGGTGTCATTCTATTCTGGGGGGTGGGG
TGGGGCAGGACAGCAAGGGGGAGGATTGGGAAGACAATAGCAGGCATGCTGGGGATGCGGTGGGCTCTAT
GGCTTCTGAGGCGGAAAGAACCAGCTGGGGCTCTAGGGGGTATCCCC
[124 nt withheld, positions 1938-2061]
C
[91 nt withheld, positions 2063-2153]
A
[49 nt withheld, positions 2155-2203]
CCTTTGACGTTGGAGTCCACGTTCTTT
[37 nt withheld, positions 2231-2267]
ACCCTATCTCGGTCTATTCTTTTGATTTATAAGGGATTTTGCCGATTTCGGCCTATTGGTTAAAAAATGA
GCTGATTTAACAAAAATTTAACGCGAATTAATTCTGTGGAATGTGTGTCAGTTAGGGTGTGGAAAGTCCC
CAGGCTCCCCAGCAGGCAGAAGTATGCAAAGCATGCATCTCAATTAGTCAGCAACCAGGTGTGGAAAGTC
CCCAGGCTCCCCAGCAGGCAGAAGTATGCAAAGCATGCATCTCAATTAGTCAGCAACCATAGTCCCGCCC
CTAACTCCGCCCATCCCGCCCCTAACTCCGCCCAGTTCCGCCCATTCTCCGCCCCATGGCTGACTAATTT
TTTTTATTTATGCAGAGGCCGAGGCCGCCTCTGCCTCTGAGCTATTCCAGAAGTAGTGAGGAGGCTTTTT
TGGAGGCCTAGGCTTTTGCAAAAAGCTCCCGGGAGCTTGTATATCCATTTTCGGATCTGATCAAGAGACA
GGATGAGGATCGTTTCGCATGATTGAACAAGATGGATTGCACGCAGGTTCTCCGGCCGCTTGGGTGGAGA
GGCTATTCGGCTATGACTGGGCACAACAGACAATCGGCTGCTCTGATGCCGCCGTGTTCCGGCTGTCAGC
GCAGGGGCGCCCGGTTCTTTTTGTCAAGACCGACCTGTCCGGTGCCCTGAATGAACTGCAGGACGAGGCA
GCGCGGCTATCGTGGCTGGCCACGACGGGCGTTCCTTGCGCAGCTGTGCTCGACGTTGTCACTGAAGCGG
GAAGGGACTGGCTGCTATTGGGCGAAGTGCCGGGGCAGGATCTCCTGTCATCTCACCTTGCTCCTGCCGA
GAAAGTATCCATCATGGCTGATGCAATGCGGCGGCTGCATACGCTTGATCCGGCTACCTGCCCATTCGAC
CACCAAGCGAAACATCGCATCGAGCGAGCACGTACTCGGATGGAAGCCGGTCTTGTCGATCAGGATGATC
TGGACGAAGAGCATCAGGGGCTCGCGCCAGCCGAACTGTTCGCCAGGCTCAAGGCGCGCATGCCCGACGG
CGAGGATCTCGTCGTGACCCATGGCGATGCCTGCTTGCCGAATATCATGGTGGAAAATGGCCGCTTTTCT
GGATTCATCGACTGTGGCCGGCTGGGTGTGGCGGACCGCTATCAGGACATAGCGTTGGCTACCCGTGATA
TTGCTGAAGAGCTTGGCGGCGAATGGGCTGACCGCTTCCTCGTGCTTTACGGTATCGCCGCTCCCGATTC
GCAGCGCATCGCCTTCTATCGCCTTCTTGACGAGTTCTTCTGAGCGGGACTCTGGGGTTCGAAATGACCG
ACCAAGCGACGCCCAACCTGCCATCACGAGATTTCGATTCCACCGCCGCCTTCTATGAAAGGTTGGGCTT
CGGAATCGTTTTCCGGGACGCCGGCTGGATGATCCTCCAGCGCGGGGATCTCATGCTGGAGTTCTTCGCC
CACCCCAACTTGTTTATTGCAGCTTATAATGGTTACAAATAAAGCAATAGCATCACAAATTTCACAAATA
AAGCATTTTTTTCACTGCATTCTAGTTGTGGTTTGTCCAAACTCATCAATGTATCTTATCATGTCTGTAT
ACCGTCGACCTCTAGCTAGAGCTTGGCGTAATCATGGTCATAGCTGTTTCCTGTGTGAAATTGTTATCCG
CTCACAATTCCACACAACATACGAGCCGGAAGCATAAAGTGTAAAGCCTGGGGTGCCTAATGAGTGAGCT
AACTCACATTAATTGCGTTGCGCTCACTGCCCGCTTTCCAGTCGGGAAACCTGTCGTGCCAGCTGCATTA
ATGAATCGGCCAACGCGCGGGGAGAGGCGGTTTGCGTATTGGGCGCTCTTCCGCTTCCTCGCTCACTGAC
TCGCTGCGCTCGGTCGTTCGGCTGCGGCGAGCGGTATCAGCTCACTCAAAGGCGGTAATACGGTTATCCA
CAGAATCAGGGGATAACGCAGGAAAGAACATGTGAGCAAAAGGCCAGCAAAAGGCCAGGAACCGTAAAAA
GGCCGCGTTGCTGGCGTTTTTCCATAGGCTCCGCCCCCCTGACGAGCATCACAAAAATCGACGCTCAAGT
CAGAGGTGGCGAAACCCGACAGGACTATAAAGATACCAGGCGTTTCCCCCTGGAAGCTCCCTCGTGCGCT
CTCCTGTTCCGACCCTGCCGCTTACCGGATACCTGTCCGCCTTTCTCCCTTCGGGAAGCGTGGCGCTTTC
TCATAGCTCACGCTGTAGGTATCTCAGTTCGGTGTAGGTCGTTCGCTCCAAGCTGGGCTGTGTGCACGAA
CCCCCCGTTCAGCCCGACCGCTGCGCCTTATCCGGTAACTATCGTCTTGAGTCCAACCCGGTAAGACACG
ACTTATCGCCACTGGCAGCAGCCACTGGTAACAGGATTAGCAGAGCGAGGTATGTAGGCGGTGCTACAGA
GTTCTTGAAGTGGTGGCCTAACTACGGCTACACTAGAAGAACAGTATTTGGTATCTGCGCTCTGCTGAAG
CCAGTTACCTTCGGAAAAAGAGTTGGTAGCTCTTGATCCGGCAAACAAACCACCGCTGGTAGCGGTTTTT
TTGTTTGCAAGCAGCAGATTACGCGCAGAAAAAAAGGATCTCAAGAAGATCCTTTGATCTTTTCTACGGG
GTCTGACGCTCAGTGGAACGAAAACTCACGTTAAGGGATTTTGGTCATGAGATTATCAAAAAGGATCTTC
ACCTAGATCCTTTTAAATTAAAAATGAAGTTTTAAATCAATCTAAAGTATATATGAGTAAACTTGGTCTG
ACAGTTACCAATGCTTAATCAGTGAGGCACCTATCTCAGCGATCTGTCTATTTCGTTCATCCATAGTTGC
CTGACTCCCCGTCGTGTAGATAACTACGATACGGGAGGGCTTACCATCTGGCCCCAGTGCTGCAATGATA
CCGCGAGACCCACGCTCACCGGCTCCAGATTTATCAGCAATAAACCAGCCAGCCGGAAGGGCCGAGCGCA
GAAGTGGTCCTGCAACTTTATCCGCCTCCATCCAGTCTATTAATTGTTGCCGGGAAGCTAGAGTAAGTAG
TTCGCCAGTTAATAGTTTGCGCAACGTTGTTGCCATTGCTACAGGCATCGTGGTGTCACGCTCGTCGTTT
GGTATGGCTTCATTCAGCTCCGGTTCCCAACGATCAAGGCGAGTTACATGATCCCCCATGTTGTGCAAAA
AAGCGGTTAGCTCCTTCGGTCCTCCGATCGTTGTCAGAAGTAAGTTGGCCGCAGTGTTATCACTCATGGT
TATGGCAGCACTGCATAATTCTCTTACTGTCATGCCATCCGTAAGATGCTTTTCTGTGACTGGTGAGTAC
TCAACCAAGTCATTCTGAGAATAGTGTATGCGGCGACCGAGTTGCTCTTGCCCGGCGTCAATACGGGATA
ATACCGCGCCACATAGCAGAACTTTAAAAGTGCTCATCATTGGAAAACGTTCTTCGGGGCGAAAACTCTC
AAGGATCTTACCGCTGTTGAGATCCAGTTCGATGTAACCCACTCGTGCACCCAACTGATCTTCAGCATCT
TTTACTTTCACCAGCGTTTCTGGGTGAGCAAAAACAGGAAGGCAAAATGCCGCAAAAAAGGGAATAAGGG
CGACACGGAAATGTTGAATACTCATACTCTTCCTTTTTCAATATTATTGAAGCATTTATCAGGGTTATTG
TCTCATGAGCGGATACATATTTGAATGTATTTAGAAAAATAAACAAATAGGGGTTCCGCGCACATTTCCC
CGAAAAGTGCCACCTGACGTC
Features (pLannotate 1.2.2; 21 found; start..end, strand, type, name):
     28..80      -  misc_feature   bom (fragment): basis of mobility region from pBR322
    235..614     +  enhancer       CMV enhancer: human cytomegalovirus immediate early enhancer
    615..818     +  promoter       CMV promoter: human cytomegalovirus (CMV) immediate early promoter
    814..847     +  LTR            5' LTR (truncated) (fragment): truncated 5' long terminal repeat (LTR) from HIV-1
    863..881     +  promoter       T7 promoter: promoter for bacteriophage T7 RNA polymerase
   1139..1549    +  CDS            ZKSCAN1 (fragment): ZKSC1_HUMAN - Also known as KOX18, ZNF139, ZNF36. Experimental evidence at protein level: Swiss-Prot protein existence level 1. May be involved in transcriptional regulation. From Homo sapiens (Human).
   1601..1619    -  CDS            GFP11x7 (fragment): seven tandem copies of the 11th β-strand of superfolder GFP each GFP11 associates with GFP(1-10), consisting of the first 10 β-strands, to reconstitute fluorescent GFP (Kamiyama et al., 2016)
   1668..1892    +  polyA_signal   bGH poly(A) signal: bovine growth hormone polyadenylation signal
   1896..1917    +  promoter       SV40 promoter (fragment): SV40 enhancer and early promoter
   1938..2366    +  rep_origin     f1 ori (sequence partly withheld): f1 bacteriophage origin of replication; arrow indicates direction of (+) strand synthesis
   2380..2709    +  promoter       SV40 promoter: SV40 enhancer and early promoter
   2776..3567    +  CDS            neo: KKA2_KLEPN - Also known as kan, nptII. Experimental evidence at protein level: Swiss-Prot protein existence level 1. Resistance to kanamycin, neomycin, paromomycin, ribostamycin, butirosin and gentamicin B. From Klebsiella pneumoniae.
   3591..3749    +  CDS            ble (fragment): BLE_KLEPN - Experimental evidence at protein level: Swiss-Prot protein existence level 1. Binding protein with a strong affinity to the bleomycin family of antibiotics. Binds to CL990; an antimitotic-antibiotic compound. From Klebsiella pneumoniae.
   3744..3865    +  polyA_signal   SV40 poly(A) signal: SV40 polyadenylation signal
   3938..3954    -  protein_bind   lac operator: The lac repressor binds to the lac operator to inhibit transcription in E. coli. This inhibition can be relieved by adding lactose or isopropyl-β-D-thiogalactopyranoside (IPTG). lac repressor encoded by lacI
   3962..3992    -  promoter       lac promoter: promoter for the E. coli lac operon
   4007..4028    -  protein_bind   CAP binding site: CAP binding activates transcription in the presence of cAMP. E. coli catabolite activator protein
   4041..4133    -  CDS            lacI (fragment): lac repressor; lacI; The lac repressor binds to the lac operator to inhibit transcription in E. coli. This inhibition can be relieved by adding lactose or isopropyl-β-D-thiogalactopyranoside (IPTG).
   4316..4901    -  rep_origin     ori: high-copy-number ColE1/pMB1/pBR322/pUC origin of replication
   5072..5932    -  CDS            AmpR: β-lactamase; bla; confers resistance to ampicillin, carbenicillin, and related antibiotics
   5933..6037    -  promoter       AmpR promoter: bla
