[The description below was written by a language model from this plasmid's Addgene catalogue record and pLannotate feature annotations shown in this document.]
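Description:
pcDNA3.1(+) CircRNA Mini Vector-ZKSCAN1 nt 548-1047 is a mammalian expression plasmid built on the pcDNA3.1(+) backbone and designed to produce a miniature version of the circular RNA derived from the human ZKSCAN1 gene. It is maintained in E. coli as a high-copy plasmid through a ColE1/pUC-type origin and selected with ampicillin via the AmpR (β-lactamase) cassette. An f1 origin is also present. For selection in mammalian cells, an SV40 early promoter drives the neomycin phosphotransferase gene, followed by an SV40 polyadenylation signal, so transfected cells can be selected with G418.

The payload is a roughly 690 bp human ZKSCAN1 fragment cloned between EcoRI and NotI sites, both retained. It sits downstream of the CMV immediate early enhancer and promoter and upstream of the bovine growth hormone poly(A) signal, with a T7 promoter between the CMV promoter and the insert. The feature table recognises only the central part of the insert as ZKSCAN1 coding sequence. The flanking portions are unannotated, which would fit intronic sequence, although the record does not define the exon and intron boundaries or say what the "nt 548-1047" coordinates refer to. The associated work concerns how short intronic repeats promote circular RNA formation, so the construct most likely serves as a minimal backsplicing reporter for defining the sequences needed for circularisation.

Several short annotated fragments (HIV-1 LTR, GFP11, ble, lacI) appear to be chance or backbone-derived matches rather than functional elements. The annotated depositor sequence is 6,068 nt, slightly shorter than the catalogued total size of 6,095 bp.
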