Addgene plasmid #60649: pcDNA3.1(+) CircRNA Mini Vector-ZKSCAN1 nt 548-1047
Purpose: Expresses a miniature version of the ZKSCAN1 circular RNA
Depositing lab: Jeremy Wilusz. Depositing organization: University of Pennsylvania. Publication: Short intronic repeat sequences facilitate circular RNA production. Liang D, Wilusz JE. Genes Dev. 2014 Oct 3. pii: gad.251926.114. 10.1101/gad.251926.114 PubMed 25281217.
Backbone
  Vector backbone: pcDNA3.1(+)
  Backbone manufacturer: Life Technologies
  Backbone size w/o insert (bp): 5428
  Total vector size (bp): 6095
  Vector type: Mammalian Expression
  Selectable markers: Neomycin (select with G418)
Growth in bacteria
  Bacterial resistance: Ampicillin, 100 μg/mL
  Growth temperature: 37°C
  Growth strain: Top10
  Copy number: High Copy
Gene/Insert
  Gene/Insert name: ZKSCAN1
  Species: H. sapiens (human)
  Insert size (bp): 687
  Entrez Gene: ZKSCAN1 (a.k.a. KOX18, PHZ-37, ZNF139, ZNF36, ZSCAN33)
  Promoter: CMV
  Cloning method: Restriction Enzyme; 5′ cloning site EcoRI (not destroyed); 3′ cloning site NotI (not destroyed)
  Sequencing primers: 5′ PCMV For; 3′ bGH PolyA Rev
Terms and licenses: Academic/Nonprofit Terms; Industry Terms: Not Available to Industry
How to cite: pcDNA3.1(+) CircRNA Mini Vector-ZKSCAN1 nt 548-1047 was a gift from Jeremy Wilusz (Addgene plasmid # 60649 ; http://n2t.net/addgene:60649 ; RRID:Addgene_60649)
