>Addgene plasmid #60649 | pcDNA3.1(+) CircRNA Mini Vector-ZKSCAN1 nt 548-1047 | addgene partial sequence | sequence record 98765 | CMV-F 5'-CGCAAATGGGCGGTAGGCGTG-3'
ACTAGAGAACCCACTGCTTACTGGCTTATCGAAATTAATACGACTCACTATAGGGAGACCCAAGCTGGCT
AGCGTTTAAACTTAAGCTTGGTACCGAGCTCGGATCCACTAGTCCAGTGTGGTGGAATTCAAAGTGCTGA
GATTACAGGCGTGAGCCACCACCCCCGGCCCACTTTTTGTAAAGGTACGTACTAATGACTTTTTTTTTAT
ACTTCAGGATATCGAATAGTAAAGAAACACATCATAAAACCTCCCAGGACATAAAGGTGAGCACAGACCC
TGTTTGGATCAAGTCAGTTCCTGGAGCCTGAATGATGACTGCTGAATCACGGGAAGCCACGGGTCTGTCC
CCACAGGCTGCACAGGAGAAGGATGGTATCGTAATAGTGAAGGTGGAAGAGGAAGATGAGGAAGACCACA
TGTGGGGGCAGGATTCCACCCTACAGGACACGCCTCCTCCAGACCCAGAGATATTCCGCCAACGCTTCAG
GCGCTTCTGTTACCAGAACACTTTTGGGCCCCGAGAGGCTCTCAGTCGGCTGAAGGAACTTTGTCATCAG
TGGCTGCGGCCAGAAATAAACACCAAGGAACAGATCCTGGAGCTTCTGGTGCTAGAGCAGTTTCTTTCCA
TCCTGCCCAAGGAGCTCCAGGTCTGGCTGCAGGAATACCGCCCCGATAGTGGAGAGGAGGCCGTGACCCT
TCTAGAAGACTTGGAGCTTGATTCCGCGGAGGTAAGAAGCAAGGAAAAGAATTAGGCTCGGCACGGTAGC
TCACACCTGTAATCCCAGCAGCGGCCGCTCGAGTCTAGAGG
