>Addgene plasmid #60649 | pcDNA3.1(+) CircRNA Mini Vector-ZKSCAN1 nt 548-1047 | addgene partial sequence | sequence record 98817 | BGH-rev 5'-TAGAAGGCACAGTCGAGG-3'
TAGACTCGAGCGGCCGCTGCTGGGATTACAGGTGTGAGCTACCGTGCCGAGCCTAATTCTTTTCCTTGCT
TCTTACCTCCGCGGAATCAAGCTCCAAGTCTTCTAGAAGGGTCACGGCCTCCTCTCCACTATCGGGGCGG
TATTCCTGCAGCCAGACCTGGAGCTCCTTGGGCAGGATGGAAAGAAACTGCTCTAGCACCAGAAGCTCCA
GGATCTGTTCCTTGGTGTTTATTTCTGGCCGCAGCCACTGATGACAAAGTTCCTTCAGCCGACTGAGAGC
CTCTCGGGGCCCAAAAGTGTTCTGGTAACAGAAGCGCCTGAAGCGTTGGCGGAATATCTCTGGGTCTGGA
GGAGGCGTGTCCTGTAGGGTGGAATCCTGCCCCCACATGTGGTCTTCCTCATCTTCCTCTTCCACCTTCA
CTATTACGATACCATCCTTCTCCTGTGCAGCCTGTGGGGACAGACCCGTGGCTTCCCGTGATTCAGCAGT
CATCATTCAGGCTCCAGGAACTGACTTGATCCAAACAGGGTCTGTGCTCACCTTTATGTCCTGGGAGGTT
TTATGATGTGTTTCTTTACTATTCGATATCCTGAAGTATAAAAAAAAAGTCATTAGTACGTACCTTTACA
AAAAGTGGGCCGGGGGTGGTGGCTCACGCCTGTAATCTCAGCACTTTGAATTCCACCACACTGGACTAGT
GGATCCGAGCTCGGTACCAAGCTTAAGTTTAAACGCTAGCCAGCTTGGGTCTCCCTATAGTGAGTCGTAT
TAATTTCGATAAGCCAGTAAGCAGTGGGTTCTCTAGTTAGCCAGAGAGCTCTGCTTATATAGACCTCC
